>Addgene plasmid #153813 | pGBW-m4133670 | addgene full sequence | sequence record 307349 | Ginkgo NGS Result
CACCATGATTGAACTTTCATTAATTGACTTCTATTTGTGCTTTTTAGCCTTTCTGCTATTCCTTGTTTTA
ATTATGCTTATTATCTTTTGGTTCTCACTTGAACTGCAAGATCATAATGAAACTTGTCACGCCGAAAACC
TTTACTTTCAGTCGGGGAAACCTATACCCAATCCACTTCTCGGCTTAGATTCTACCTAAGCTAGCTTGAC
TGACTGAGATACAGCGTACCTTCAGCTCACAGACATGATAAGATACATTGATGAGTTTGGACAAACCACA
ACTAGAATGCAGTGAAAAAAATGCTTTATTTGTGAAATTTGTGATGCTATTGCTTTATTTGTAACCATTA
TAAGCTGCAATAAACAAGTTAACAACAACAATTGCATTCATTTTATGTTTCAGGTTCAGGGGGAGGTGTG
GGAGGTTTTTTAAAGCAAGTAAAACCTCTACAAATGTGGTATTGGCCCATCTCTATCGGTATCGTAGCAT
AACCCCTTGGGGCCTCTAAACGGGTCTTGAGGGGTTTTTTGTGCCCCTCGGGCCGGATTGCTATCTACCG
GCATTGGCGCAGAAAAAAATGCCTGATGCGACGCTGCGCGTCTTATACTCCCACATATGCCAGATTCAGC
AACGGATACGGCTTCCCCAACTTGCCCACTTCCATACGTGTCCTCCTTACCAGAAATTTATCCTTAAGGT
CGTCAGCTATCCTGCAGGCGATCTCTCGATTTCGATCAAGACATTCCTTTAATGGTCTTTTCTGGACACC
ACTAGGGGTCAGAAGTAGTTCATCAAACTTTCTTCCCTCCCTAATCTCATTGGTTACCTTGGGCTATCGA
AACTTAATTAACCAGTCAAGTCAGCTACTTGGCGAGATCGACTTGTCTGGGTTTCGACTACGCTCAGAAT
TGCGTCAGTCAAGTTCGATCTGGTCCTTGCTATTGCACCCGTTCTCCGATTACGAGTTTCATTTAAATCA
TGTGAGCAAAAGGCCAGCAAAAGGCCAGGAACCGTAAAAAGGCCGCGTTGCTGGCGTTTTTCCATAGGCT
CCGCCCCCCTGACGAGCATCACAAAAATCGACGCTCAAGTCAGAGGTGGCGAAACCCGACAGGACTATAA
AGATACCAGGCGTTTCCCCCTGGAAGCTCCCTCGTGCGCTCTCCTGTTCCGACCCTGCCGCTTACCGGAT
ACCTGTCCGCCTTTCTCCCTTCGGGAAGCGTGGCGCTTTCTCATAGCTCACGCTGTAGGTATCTCAGTTC
GGTGTAGGTCGTTCGCTCCAAGCTGGGCTGTGTGCACGAACCCCCCGTTCAGCCCGACCGCTGCGCCTTA
TCCGGTAACTATCGTCTTGAGTCCAACCCGGTAAGACACGACTTATCGCCACTGGCAGCAGCCACTGGTA
ACAGGATTAGCAGAGCGAGGTATGTAGGCGGTGCTACAGAGTTCTTGAAGTGGTGGCCTAACTACGGCTA
CACTAGAAGAACAGTATTTGGTATCTGCGCTCTGCTGAAGCCAGTTACCTTCGGAAAAAGAGTTGGTAGC
TCTTGATCCGGCAAACAAACCACCGCTGGTAGCGGTGGTTTTTTTGTTTGCAAGCAGCAGATTACGCGCA
GAAAAAAAGGATCTCAAGAAGATCCTTTGATCTTTTCTACGGGGTCTGACGCTCAGTGGAACGAAAACTC
ACGTTAAGGGATTTTGGTCATGAGATTATCAAAAAGGATCTTCACCTAGATCCTTTTAAATTAAAAATGA
AGTTTTAAATCAATCTAAAGTATATATGAGTAAACTTGGTCTGACAGTTACCAATGCTTAATCAGTGAGG
CACCTATCTCAGCGATCTGTCTATTTCGTTCATCCATAGTTGCATTTAAATTTCCGAACTCTCCAAGGCC
CTCGTCGGAAAATCTTCAAACCTTTCGTCCGATCCATCTTGCAGGCTACCTCTCGAACGAACTATCGCAA
GTCTCTTGGCCGGCCTTGCGCCTTGGCTATTGCTTGGCAGCGCCTATCGCCAGGTATTACTCCAATCCCG
AATATCCGAGATCGGGATCACCCGAGAGAAGTTCAACCTACATCCTCAATCCCGATCTATCCGAGATCCG
AGGAATATCGAAATCGGGGCGCGCCTGGTGTACCGAGAACGATCCTCTCAGTGCGAGTCTCGACGATCCA
TATCGTTGCTTGGCAGTCAGCCAGTCGGAATCCAGCTTGGGACCCAGGAAGTCCAATCGTCAGATATTGT
ACTCAAGCCTGGTCACGGCAGCGTACCGATCTGTTTAAACCTAGATATTGATAGTCTGATCGGTCAACGT
ATAATCGAGTCCTAGCTTTTGCAAACATCTATCAAGAGACAGGATCAGCAGGAGGCTTTCGCATGAGTAT
TCAACATTTCCGTGTCGCCCTTATTCCCTTTTTTGCGGCATTTTGCCTTCCTGTTTTTGCTCACCCAGAA
ACGCTGGTGAAAGTAAAAGATGCTGAAGATCAGTTGGGTGCGCGAGTGGGTTACATCGAACTGGATCTCA
ACAGCGGTAAGATCCTTGAGAGTTTTCGCCCCGAAGAACGCTTTCCAATGATGAGCACTTTTAAAGTTCT
GCTATGTGGCGCGGTATTATCCCGTATTGACGCCGGGCAAGAGCAACTCGGTCGCCGCATACACTATTCT
CAGAATGACTTGGTTGAGTATTCACCAGTCACAGAAAAGCATCTTACGGATGGCATGACAGTAAGAGAAT
TATGCAGTGCTGCCATAACCATGAGTGATAACACTGCGGCCAACTTACTTCTGACAACGATTGGAGGACC
GAAGGAGCTAACCGCTTTTTTGCACAACATGGGGGATCATGTAACTCGCCTTGATCGTTGGGAACCGGAG
CTGAATGAAGCCATACCAAACGACGAGCGTGACACCACGATGCCTGTAGCAATGGCAACAACCTTGCGTA
AACTATTAACTGGCGAACTACTTACTCTAGCTTCCCGGCAACAGTTGATAGACTGGATGGAGGCGGATAA
AGTTGCAGGACCACTTCTGCGCTCGGCCCTTCCGGCTGGCTGGTTTATTGCTGATAAATCTGGAGCCGGT
GAGCGTGGGTCTCGCGGTATCATTGCAGCACTGGGGCCAGATGGTAAGCCCTCCCGTATCGTAGTTATCT
ACACGACGGGGAGTCAGGCAACTATGGATGAACGAAATAGACAGATCGCTGAGATAGGTGCCTCACTGAT
TAAGCATTGGTAACCGATTCTAGGTGCATTGGCGCAGAAAAAAATGCCTGATGCGACGCTGCGCGTCTTA
TACTCCCACATATGCCAGATTCAGCAACGGATACGGCTTCCCCAACTTGCCCACTTCCATACGTGTCCTC
CTTACCAGAAATTTATCCTTAAGATCCCGAATCGTTTAAACTCGACTCTGGCTCTATCGAATCTCCGTCG
TTTCGAGCTTACGCGAACAGCCGTGGCGCTCATTTGCTCGTCGGGCATCGAATCTCGTCAGCTATCGTCA
GCTTACCTTTTTGGCAGCGATCGCGGCTCCCGACATCTTGGACCATTAGCTCCACAGGTATCTTCTTCCC
TCTAGTGGTCATAACAGCAGCTTCAGCTACCTCTCAATTCAAAAAACCCCTCAAGACCCGTTTAGAGGCC
CCAAGGGGTTATGCTATCAATCGTTGCGTTACACACACAAAAAACCAACACACATCCATCTTCGATGGAT
AGCGATTTTATTATCTAACTGCTGATCGAGTGTAGCCAGATCTAGTAATCAATTACGGGGTCATTAGTTC
ATAGCCCATATATGGAGTTCCGCGTTACATAACTTACGGTAAATGGCCCGCCTGGCTGACCGCCCAACGA
CCCCCGCCCATTGACGTCAATAATGACGTATGTTCCCATAGTAACGCCAATAGGGACTTTCCATTGACGT
CAATGGGTGGAGTATTTACGGTAAACTGCCCACTTGGCAGTACATCAAGTGTATCATATGCCAAGTACGC
CCCCTATTGACGTCAATGACGGTAAATGGCCCGCCTGGCATTATGCCCAGTACATGACCTTATGGGACTT
TCCTACTTGGCAGTACATCTACGTATTAGTCATCGCTATTACCATGCTGATGCGGTTTTGGCAGTACATC
AATGGGCGTGGATAGCGGTTTGACTCACGGGGATTTCCAAGTCTCCACCCCATTGACGTCAATGGGAGTT
TGTTTTGGCACCAAAATCAACGGGACTTTCCAAAATGTCGTAACAACTCCGCCCCATTGACGCAAATGGG
CGGTAGGCGTGTACGGTGGGAGGTCTATATAAGCAGAGCTGGTTTAGTGAACCGTCAGATCAGATCTTTG
TCGATCCTACCATCCACTCGACACACCCGCCAGCGGCCGC
Features (pLannotate 1.2.2; 16 found; start..end, strand, type, name):
      5..133     +  CDS            NS7B_SARS2: Experimental evidence at protein level: Swiss-Prot protein existence level 1. From Severe acute respiratory syndrome coronavirus 2 (2019-nCoV) (SARS-CoV-2).
    249..370     -  polyA_signal   SV40 poly(A) signal: SV40 polyadenylation signal
    393..462     -  CDS            large T antigen (fragment): large T antigen from SV40 (simian virus 40)
    485..531     +  terminator     T7 terminator: transcription terminator for bacteriophage T7 RNA polymerase
    561..697     +  terminator     rrnG terminator: transcription terminator from the E. coli ribosomal RNA rrnG operon (Albrechtsen et al., 1991)
    742..813     +  misc_feature   3' β-globin insulator: insulator downstream of the human β-globin locus (Farrell et al., 2002)
   1039..1627    -  rep_origin     ori: high-copy-number ColE1/pMB1/pBR322/pUC origin of replication
   1799..1863    -  CDS            bla(M) (fragment): β-lactamase lacking the signal sequence; bla(M); allows cytosolic expression of β-lactamase
   2373..3233    +  CDS            AmpR: β-lactamase; bla; confers resistance to ampicillin, carbenicillin, and related antibiotics
   3246..3382    +  terminator     rrnG terminator: transcription terminator from the E. coli ribosomal RNA rrnG operon (Albrechtsen et al., 1991)
   3534..3605    +  misc_feature   5' β-globin insulator: insulator upstream of the human β-globin locus (Farrell et al., 2002)
   3610..3656    -  terminator     T7 terminator: transcription terminator for bacteriophage T7 RNA polymerase
   3674..3722    -  polyA_signal   poly(A) signal: synthetic polyadenylation signal
   3803..4106    +  enhancer       CMV enhancer: human cytomegalovirus immediate early enhancer
   4179..4196    -  promoter       CMV promoter (fragment): human cytomegalovirus (CMV) immediate early promoter
   4259..4310    +  promoter       CMVd2 promoter: truncated human cytomegalovirus (CMV) immediate early promoter that yields moderately reduced expression relative to the full-length promoter
