[The description below was written by a language model from this plasmid's Addgene catalogue record and pLannotate feature annotations shown in this document.]
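Description:
pGBW-m4133670 is a mammalian expression plasmid built on the pTwist_CMV_6 backbone that carries the wild-type SARS-CoV-2 accessory gene ORF7b. It is propagated in E. coli as a high-copy plasmid through a ColE1/pUC-type origin of replication and selected with ampicillin via a full-length β-lactamase (AmpR) gene. The annotation also picks up a short, separate β-lactamase fragment, which appears to be a backbone remnant. No mammalian selection marker is annotated, so the construct is suited to transient expression rather than drug-selected stable lines.

The sequenced record is 4,380 nt and circular, so the expression cassette spans the numbering origin. The CMV immediate-early enhancer and promoter elements (annotated as a CMV enhancer, a small promoter fragment and a truncated CMVd2-type promoter) lie at the end of the record and drive the ORF7b coding sequence at its start. The catalogue entry lists a C-terminal, backbone-encoded V5 epitope preceded by a TEV protease cleavage site, which would allow detection or pull-down of the small viral protein and removal of the tag. These tag elements were not called in the feature table, though there is unannotated sequence between the ORF and the downstream SV40 polyadenylation signal where they would sit. The cassette is bracketed by 5' and 3' β-globin insulator elements, T7 and rrnG transcription terminators and an upstream synthetic poly(A) signal, an arrangement that shields the insert from read-through transcription originating in the backbone. The plasmid is intended for expressing tagged ORF7b in mammalian cells. The record does not specify particular downstream applications.
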