Addgene plasmid #153813: pGBW-m4133670
Purpose: Mammalian expression plasmid for SARS-CoV-2 ORF7b
Depositing lab: Ginkgo Bioworks & Benjie Chen. Depositing organization: Ginkgo Bioworks.
Backbone
  Vector backbone: pTwist_CMV_6
  Backbone size w/o insert (bp): 4180
  Vector type: Mammalian Expression
Growth in bacteria
  Bacterial resistance: Ampicillin, 100 μg/mL
  Growth temperature: 37°C
  Growth strain: DH5alpha
  Copy number: High Copy
Gene/Insert
  Gene/Insert name: SARS-CoV-2 ORF7b
  Species: Severe acute respiratory syndrome coronavirus 2
  Insert size (bp): 125
  Mutation: wt
  Entrez Gene: ORF7b (a.k.a. GU280_gp08)
  Promoter: CMV
  Tag / fusion protein: Cleavable TEV;V5 (C terminal on backbone)
  Cloning method: Unknown
Resource information
  A portion of this plasmid was derived from a plasmid made by: GinkgoBioworks
Depositor comments: NCBI reference sequence: 43740574
How to cite: pGBW-m4133670 was a gift from Ginkgo Bioworks & Benjie Chen (Addgene plasmid # 153813 ; http://n2t.net/addgene:153813 ; RRID:Addgene_153813)
